>Addgene plasmid #15465 | pCR-Flag-IKKbeta | addgene partial sequence | sequence record 21954 | T7 5'-TAATACGACTCACTATAGGG-3'
TAGTAACGGCCGCCAGTGTGCTGGAATTGATGGACTACAAGGACGACGATGACAAGGAATTGATGGACTA
CAAGGACGACGATGACAAGGAATTCATGAGCTGGTCACCGTCCCTCCCAACCCAGACATGTGGAGCCTGG
GAAATGAAAGAACGCCTGGGGACCGGGGGATTTGGAAACGTCATCCGGTGGCACAATCAGGCGACAGGTG
AACAGATCGCCATCAAGCAATGCCGACAGGAGCTCAGCCCAAAGAACAGAGACCGCTGGTGCCTCGAAAT
CCAGATCATGAGAAGGCTGAACCATCCCAATGTGGTGGCTGCCCGGGATGTCCCAGAGGGGATGCAGAAC
CTGGCACCCAATGATTTGCCACTGCTGGCCATGGAGTACTGCCAAGGAGGAGATCTCCGAAGATACTTGA
ACCAGTTCGAGAACTGCTGTGGCCTGCGGGAAGGAGCTGTCCTTACCCTGCTGAGTGACATCGCATCGGC
TCTTAGATACCTTCACGAAAACAGAATCATCCATCGAGACCTGAAGCCAGAAAACATCGTTCTGCAGCAA
GGAGAGAAAAGATTAATACACAAAATTATTGATCTAGGATATGCCAAGGAGCTGGATCAGGGCAGTCTGT
GCACGTCATTTGTGGGGACTCTGCAATACCTGGCGCCAGAGCTTCTGGAGCAGCAGAAGTACACCGTGAC
CGTTGACTACTGGAGCTTCNGCACCCTGGCCTTCGAGTGCATCACTGGCTTCCGGCCCTTCCTCC
