[The description below was written by a language model from this plasmid's Addgene catalogue record.]
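Description:
pCR-Flag-IKKbeta is a mammalian expression plasmid built on the commercial pCR3.1 backbone (about 5 kb without insert) that carries the mouse IκB kinase beta coding sequence (Ikbkb, also known as IKK2 or IKK-β). The insert of roughly 2.3 kb was placed between EcoRI and XhoI sites, both of which remain intact, so the cDNA can be excised or exchanged. A Flag epitope encoded on the modified backbone is fused to the N terminus of the kinase, allowing the expressed protein to be detected by immunoblotting or recovered by immunoprecipitation with anti-Flag antibodies. The plasmid is maintained at high copy number in E. coli under ampicillin selection, and it carries a neomycin resistance marker so that transfected mammalian cells can be selected with G418 to obtain stable lines. The record does not explicitly name the promoter driving the insert. A T7 primer is listed for sequencing from the 5′ side, indicating a T7 priming site upstream of the cloning region. No feature table is provided, so other backbone elements cannot be confirmed from the record.

IKKβ is a catalytic subunit of the IκB kinase complex, which phosphorylates IκB inhibitors and thereby triggers their degradation and the activation of NF-κB. Judging from the associated publication, the construct was made to study how IKKα and IKKβ are differentially regulated by the upstream kinases NIK and MEKK1. It suits transient or stable overexpression of tagged IKKβ in mammalian cells for experiments such as immune-complex kinase assays, co-immunoprecipitation, and NF-κB signalling studies.
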