Addgene plasmid #15465: pCR-Flag-IKKbeta
Depositing lab: Hiroyasu Nakano. Depositing organization: Juntendo University. Publication: Differential regulation of IkappaB kinase alpha and beta by two upstream kinases, NF-kappaB-inducing kinase and mitogen-activated protein kinase/ERK kinase kinase-1. Nakano H, Shindo M, Sakon S, Nishinaka S, Mihara M, Yagita H, Okumura K. Proc Natl Acad Sci U S A. 1998 Mar 31. 95(7):3537-42. 10.1073/pnas.95.7.3537 PubMed 9520401.
Backbone
  Vector backbone: pCR3.1
  Backbone manufacturer: Invitrogen
  Backbone size w/o insert (bp): 5044
  Vector type: Mammalian Expression
  Selectable markers: Neomycin (select with G418)
Growth in bacteria
  Bacterial resistance: Ampicillin, 100 μg/mL
  Growth temperature: 37°C
  Growth strain: DH5alpha
  Copy number: High Copy
Gene/Insert
  Gene/Insert name: IkB kinase beta (alt name: IKKb)
  Species: M. musculus (mouse)
  Insert size (bp): 2300
  GenBank ID: AF026524
  Entrez Gene: Ikbkb (a.k.a. IKK-2, IKK-B, IKK-beta, IKK2, IKK[b], IKKbeta, NFKBIKB)
  Tag / fusion protein: Flag (N terminal on backbone)
  Cloning method: Restriction Enzyme; 5′ cloning site EcoR1 (not destroyed); 3′ cloning site Xho1 (not destroyed)
  Sequencing primers: 5′ T7; 3′ pCR3.1 reverse
Terms and licenses: Academic/Nonprofit Terms; Industry Terms: Not Available to Industry
How to cite: pCR-Flag-IKKbeta was a gift from Hiroyasu Nakano (Addgene plasmid # 15465 ; http://n2t.net/addgene:15465 ; RRID:Addgene_15465)
